Addgene plasmid #132962: 1647_pGL4.51 TLV41 SSA-Luc cloning vector_Circular
Purpose: Firefly-luciferase single-strand annealing assay cloning backbone
Depositing lab: Gang Bao. Publication: High-throughput cellular screening of engineered nuclease activity using the single-strand annealing assay and luciferase reporter. Cradick TJ, Antico CJ, Bao G. Methods Mol Biol. 2014;1114:339-52. doi: 10.1007/978-1-62703-761-7_22. PubMed 24557914.
Backbone
  Vector backbone: pGL4.51
  Backbone manufacturer: Promega
  Total vector size (bp): 6727
  Modifications to backbone: Stop sequences between Firefly Luciferase sequence
  Vector type: Mammalian Expression, CRISPR, Luciferase
Growth in bacteria
  Bacterial resistance: Ampicillin, 100 μg/mL
  Growth temperature: 37°C
  Growth strain: NEB Stable
  Copy number: Unknown
Gene/Insert
  Gene/Insert name: Firefly Luciferase
  Species: Synthetic
  Mutation: Stop sequence between luciferase gene
  Promoter: CMV
  Cloning method: Restriction Enzyme; 5′ cloning site AscI (destroyed during cloning); 3′ cloning site SbfI (destroyed during cloning)
  Sequencing primers: 5′ TTACCGACGCACATATCGAG; 3′ TGACTGAATCGGACACAAGC
Terms and licenses: Academic/Nonprofit Terms; Industry Terms: Not Available to Industry
How to cite: 1647_pGL4.51 TLV41 SSA-Luc cloning vector_Circular was a gift from Gang Bao (Addgene plasmid # 132962 ; http://n2t.net/addgene:132962 ; RRID:Addgene_132962)
