[The description below was written by a language model from this plasmid's Addgene catalogue record and pLannotate feature annotations shown in this document.]
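Description:
1647_pGL4.51 TLV41 SSA-Luc cloning vector is a 6,727 bp mammalian expression reporter plasmid built on the Promega pGL4.51 backbone and intended as the cloning backbone for a firefly-luciferase single-strand annealing (SSA) assay of engineered nuclease activity. It is propagated in E. coli through a high-copy ColE1/pUC-type origin with ampicillin selection (AmpR with a bla promoter fragment). It also carries an SV40 enhancer/early promoter driving NeoR/KanR followed by a synthetic poly(A) signal, which would allow G418 selection in mammalian cells. A synthetic poly(A) signal and an RNA polymerase II pause site sit upstream of the reporter cassette, a standard arrangement for limiting read-through transcription from the backbone.

The payload is the synthetic luc2 firefly luciferase gene under the CMV immediate-early enhancer and promoter, terminated by an SV40 poly(A) signal. The coding sequence is annotated as two fragments (about 550 bp and about 1.4 kb) separated by a short intervening segment, which the record describes as stop sequences placed within the luciferase gene. The small hit to an mVenus fragment in this gap, like the short TcR and SV40 large T fragments elsewhere, is probably an incidental annotation match rather than a functional element. In an SSA reporter of this kind, the two luciferase portions normally share a repeated region. A nuclease target site is cloned into the interrupting segment, and cleavage there lets the repeats anneal and restore an intact, active luciferase, so that luminescence reports nuclease activity. The table does not itself confirm the extent of any repeat. The listed AscI and SbfI sites were destroyed during construction, and the record does not specify the sites used to insert targets. The vector is catalogued for CRISPR and luciferase applications, consistent with high-throughput cellular screening of engineered nucleases.
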