Features (pLannotate 1.2.2; 16 found; start..end, strand, type, name):
      3..380     +  enhancer       CMV enhancer: human cytomegalovirus immediate early enhancer
    382..581     +  promoter       CMV promoter: human cytomegalovirus (CMV) immediate early promoter
    709..1259    +  CDS            luciferase (fragment): firefly luciferase synthetic luc2 version of the luciferase gene
   1273..1296    +  CDS            VN155(I152L) (fragment): improved N-terminal fragment of mVenus for use in bimolecular fluorescence complementation (BiFC) (Kodama and Hu, 2010)
   1314..2730    +  CDS            luciferase (fragment): firefly luciferase synthetic luc2 version of the luciferase gene
   2774..2895    -  polyA_signal   SV40 poly(A) signal: SV40 polyadenylation signal
   2921..3052    -  CDS            LT_SV40 (fragment): Experimental evidence at protein level: Swiss-Prot protein existence level 1. Isoform 17kT antigen targets host RBL2 for degradation and promotes cell proliferation. Transactivates host cyclin A promoter through its J domain. From Simian virus 40 (SV40).
   3089..3446    +  promoter       SV40 promoter: SV40 enhancer and early promoter
   3477..4271    +  CDS            NeoR/KanR: aminoglycoside phosphotransferase confers resistance to neomycin, kanamycin, and G418 (Geneticin®)
   4296..4344    +  polyA_signal   poly(A) signal: synthetic polyadenylation signal
   4360..4491    +  CDS            TcR (fragment): tetracycline efflux protein; tet; confers resistance to tetracycline
   4671..5259    -  rep_origin     ori: high-copy-number ColE1/pMB1/pBR322/pUC origin of replication
   5459..6319    -  CDS            AmpR: β-lactamase confers resistance to ampicillin, carbenicillin, and related antibiotics
   6320..6361    -  promoter       AmpR promoter (fragment): bla
   6424..6472    +  polyA_signal   poly(A) signal: synthetic polyadenylation signal
   6486..6577    +  misc_feature   pause site: RNA polymerase II transcriptional pause signal from the human α2 globin gene
>Addgene plasmid #132962 | 1647_pGL4.51 TLV41 SSA-Luc cloning vector_Circular | addgene full sequence | sequence record 259217 | Addgene NGS Result
GGCATTGATTATTGACTAGTTATTAATAGTAATCAATTACGGGGTCATTAGTTCATAGCCCATATATGGA
GTTCCGCGTTACATAACTTACGGTAAATGGCCCGCCTGGCTGACCGCCCAACGACCCCCGCCCATTGACG
TCAATAATGACGTATGTTCCCATAGTAACGCCAATAGGGACTTTCCATTGACGTCAATGGGTGGAGTATT
TACGGTAAACTGCCCACTTGGCAGTACATCAAGTGTATCATATGCCAAGTCCGCCCCCTATTGACGTCAA
TGACGGTAAATGGCCCGCCTGGCATTATGCCCAGTACATGACCTTACGGGACTTTCCTACTTGGCAGTAC
ATCTACGTATTAGTCATCGCTATTACCATGGTGATGCGGTTTTGGCAGTACACCAATGGGCGTGGATAGC
GGTTTGACTCACGGGGATTTCCAAGTCTCCACCCCATTGACGTCAATGGGAGTTTGTTTTGGCACCAAAA
TCAACGGGACTTTCCAAAATGTCGTAATAACCCCGCCCCGTTGACGCAAATGGGCGGTAGGCGTGTACGG
TGGGAGGTCTATATAAGCAGAGCTCGTTTAGTGAACCGTCAGATCACTAGAAGCTTTATTGCGGTAGTTT
ATCACAGTTAAATTGCTAACGCAGTCAGTGGGCCTCGGCGGCCAAGCTTGGCAATCCGGTACTGTTGGTA
AAGCCACCATGGAAGATGCCAAAAACATTAAGAAGGGCCCAGCGCCATTCTACCCACTCGAAGACGGGAC
CGCCGGCGAGCAGCTGCACAAAGCCATGAAGCGCTACGCCCTGGTGCCCGGCACCATCGCCTTTACCGAC
GCACATATCGAGGTGGACATTACCTACGCCGAGTACTTCGAGATGAGCGTTCGGCTGGCAGAAGCTATGA
AGCGCTATGGGCTGAATACAAACCATCGGATCGTGGTGTGCAGCGAGAATAGCTTGCAGTTCTTCATGCC
CGTGTTGGGTGCCCTGTTCATCGGTGTGGCTGTGGCCCCAGCTAACGACATCTACAACGAGCGCGAGCTG
CTGAACAGCATGGGCATCAGCCAGCCCACCGTCGTATTCGTGAGCAAGAAAGGGCTGCAAAAGATCCTCA
ACGTGCAAAAGAAGCTACCGATCATACAAAAGATCATCATCATGGATAGCAAGACCGACTACCAGGGCTT
CCAAAGCATGTACACCTTCGTGACTTCCCATTTGCCACCCGGCTTCAACGAGTACGACTTCGTGCCCGAA
TAATGAGGCGCGACCATCTTCTTCAAGGACGACGGCGCGCCTGGGATCCTGCAGGTGTGCAGCGAGAATA
GCTTGCAGTTCTTCATGCCCGTGTTGGGTGCCCTGTTCATCGGTGTGGCTGTGGCCCCAGCTAACGACAT
CTACAACGAGCGCGAGCTGCTGAACAGCATGGGCATCAGCCAGCCCACCGTCGTATTCGTGAGCAAGAAA
GGGCTGCAAAAGATCCTCAACGTGCAAAAGAAGCTACCGATCATACAAAAGATCATCATCATGGATAGCA
AGACCGACTACCAGGGCTTCCAAAGCATGTACACCTTCGTGACTTCCCATTTGCCACCCGGCTTCAACGA
GTACGACTTCGTGCCCGAGAGCTTCGACCGGGACAAAACCATCGCCCTGATCATGAACAGTAGTGGCAGT
ACCGGATTGCCCAAGGGCGTAGCCCTACCGCACCGCACCGCTTGTGTCCGATTCAGTCATGCCCGCGACC
CCATCTTCGGCAACCAGATCATCCCCGACACCGCTATCCTCAGCGTGGTGCCATTTCACCACGGCTTCGG
CATGTTCACCACGCTGGGCTACTTGATCTGCGGCTTTCGGGTCGTGCTCATGTACCGCTTCGAGGAGGAG
CTATTCTTGCGCAGCTTGCAAGACTATAAGATTCAATCTGCCCTGCTGGTGCCCACACTATTTAGCTTCT
TCGCTAAGAGCACTCTCATCGACAAGTACGACCTAAGCAACTTGCACGAGATCGCCAGCGGCGGGGCGCC
GCTCAGCAAGGAGGTAGGTGAGGCCGTGGCCAAACGCTTCCACCTACCAGGCATCCGCCAGGGCTACGGC
CTGACAGAAACAACCAGCGCCATTCTGATCACCCCCGAAGGGGACGACAAGCCTGGCGCAGTAGGCAAGG
TGGTGCCCTTCTTCGAGGCTAAGGTGGTGGACTTGGACACCGGTAAGACACTGGGTGTGAACCAGCGCGG
CGAGCTGTGCGTCCGTGGCCCCATGATCATGAGCGGCTACGTTAACAACCCCGAGGCTACAAACGCTCTC
ATCGACAAGGACGGCTGGCTGCACAGCGGCGACATCGCCTACTGGGACGAGGACGAGCACTTCTTCATCG
TGGACCGGCTGAAGAGCCTGATCAAATACAAGGGCTACCAGGTAGCCCCAGCCGAACTGGAGAGCATCCT
GCTGCAACACCCCAACATCTTCGACGCCGGGGTCGCCGGCCTGCCCGACGACGATGCCGGCGAGCTGCCC
GCCGCAGTCGTCGTGCTGGAACACGGTAAAACCATGACCGAGAAGGAGATCGTGGACTATGTGGCCAGCC
AGGTTACAACCGCCAAGAAGCTGCGCGGTGGTGTTGTGTTCGTGGACGAGGTGCCTAAAGGACTGACCGG
CAAGTTGGACGCCCGCAAGATCCGCGAGATTCTCATTAAGGCCAAGAAGGGCGGCAAGATCGCCGTGTAA
TAATTCTAGAGTCGGGGCGGCCGGCCGCTTCGAGCAGACATGATAAGATACATTGATGAGTTTGGACAAA
CCACAACTAGAATGCAGTGAAAAAAATGCTTTATTTGTGAAATTTGTGATGCTATTGCTTTATTTGTAAC
CATTATAAGCTGCAATAAACAAGTTAACAACAACAATTGCATTCATTTTATGTTTCAGGTTCAGGGGGAG
GTGTGGGAGGTTTTTTAAAGCAAGTAAAACCTCTACAAATGTGGTAAAATCGATAAGGATCCGTTTGCGT
ATTGGGCGCTCTTCCGCTGATCTGCGCAGCACCATGGCCTGAAATAACCTCTGAAAGAGGAACTTGGTTA
GCTACCTTCTGAGGCGGAAAGAACCAGCTGTGGAATGTGTGTCAGTTAGGGTGTGGAAAGTCCCCAGGCT
CCCCAGCAGGCAGAAGTATGCAAAGCATGCATCTCAATTAGTCAGCAACCAGGTGTGGAAAGTCCCCAGG
CTCCCCAGCAGGCAGAAGTATGCAAAGCATGCATCTCAATTAGTCAGCAACCATAGTCCCGCCCCTAACT
CCGCCCATCCCGCCCCTAACTCCGCCCAGTTCCGCCCATTCTCCGCCCCATGGCTGACTAATTTTTTTTA
TTTATGCAGAGGCCGAGGCCGCCTCTGCCTCTGAGCTATTCCAGAAGTAGTGAGGAGGCTTTTTTGGAGG
CCTAGGCTTTTGCAAAAAGCTCGATTCTTCTGACACTAGCGCCACCATGATCGAACAAGACGGCCTCCAT
GCTGGCAGTCCCGCAGCTTGGGTCGAACGCTTGTTCGGGTACGACTGGGCCCAGCAGACCATCGGATGTA
GCGATGCGGCCGTGTTCCGTCTAAGCGCTCAAGGCCGGCCCGTGCTGTTCGTGAAGACCGACCTGAGCGG
CGCCCTGAACGAGCTTCAAGACGAGGCTGCCCGCCTGAGCTGGCTGGCCACCACCGGCGTACCCTGCGCC
GCTGTGTTGGATGTTGTGACCGAAGCCGGCCGGGACTGGCTGCTGCTGGGCGAGGTCCCTGGCCAGGATC
TGCTGAGCAGCCACCTTGCCCCCGCTGAGAAGGTTTCTATCATGGCCGATGCAATGCGGCGCCTGCACAC
CCTGGACCCCGCTACCTGCCCCTTCGACCACCAGGCTAAGCATCGGATCGAGCGTGCTCGGACCCGCATG
GAGGCCGGCCTGGTGGACCAGGACGACCTGGACGAGGAGCATCAGGGCCTGGCCCCCGCTGAACTGTTCG
CCCGACTGAAAGCCCGCATGCCGGACGGTGAGGACCTGGTTGTCACACACGGAGATGCCTGCCTCCCTAA
CATCATGGTCGAGAATGGCCGCTTCTCCGGCTTCATCGACTGCGGTCGCCTAGGAGTTGCCGACCGCTAC
CAGGACATCGCCCTGGCCACCCGCGACATCGCTGAGGAGCTTGGCGGCGAGTGGGCCGACCGCTTCTTAG
TCTTGTACGGCATCGCAGCTCCCGACAGCCAGCGCATCGCCTTCTACCGCTTGCTCGACGAGTTCTTTTA
ATGATCTAGAACCGGTCATGGCCGCAATAAAATATCTTTATTTTCATTACATCTGTGTGTTGGTTTTTTG
TGTGTTCGAACTAGATGCTGTCGACCGATGCCCTTGAGAGCCTTCAACCCAGTCAGCTCCTTCCGGTGGG
CGCGGGGCATGACTATCGTCGCCGCACTTATGACTGTCTTCTTTATCATGCAACTCGTAGGACAGGTGCC
GGCAGCGCTCTTCCGCTTCCTCGCTCACTGACTCGCTGCGCTCGGTCGTTCGGCTGCGGCGAGCGGTATC
AGCTCACTCAAAGGCGGTAATACGGTTATCCACAGAATCAGGGGATAACGCAGGAAAGAACATGTGAGCA
AAAGGCCAGCAAAAGGCCAGGAACCGTAAAAAGGCCGCGTTGCTGGCGTTTTTCCATAGGCTCCGCCCCC
CTGACGAGCATCACAAAAATCGACGCTCAAGTCAGAGGTGGCGAAACCCGACAGGACTATAAAGATACCA
GGCGTTTCCCCCTGGAAGCTCCCTCGTGCGCTCTCCTGTTCCGACCCTGCCGCTTACCGGATACCTGTCC
GCCTTTCTCCCTTCGGGAAGCGTGGCGCTTTCTCATAGCTCACGCTGTAGGTATCTCAGTTCGGTGTAGG
TCGTTCGCTCCAAGCTGGGCTGTGTGCACGAACCCCCCGTTCAGCCCGACCGCTGCGCCTTATCCGGTAA
CTATCGTCTTGAGTCCAACCCGGTAAGACACGACTTATCGCCACTGGCAGCAGCCACTGGTAACAGGATT
AGCAGAGCGAGGTATGTAGGCGGTGCTACAGAGTTCTTGAAGTGGTGGCCTAACTACGGCTACACTAGAA
GAACAGTATTTGGTATCTGCGCTCTGCTGAAGCCAGTTACCTTCGGAAAAAGAGTTGGTAGCTCTTGATC
CGGCAAACAAACCACCGCTGGTAGCGGTGGTTTTTTTGTTTGCAAGCAGCAGATTACGCGCAGAAAAAAA
GGATCTCAAGAAGATCCTTTGATCTTTTCTACGGGGTCTGACGCTCAGTGGAACGAAAACTCACGTTAAG
GGATTTTGGTCATGAGATTATCAAAAAGGATCTTCACCTAGATCCTTTTAAATTAAAAATGAAGTTTTAA
ATCAATCTAAAGTATATATGAGTAAACTTGGTCTGACAGCGGCCGCAAATGCTAAACCACTGCAGTGGTT
ACCAGTGCTTGATCAGTGAGGCACCGATCTCAGCGATCTGCCTATTTCGTTCGTCCATAGTGGCCTGACT
CCCCGTCGTGTAGATCACTACGATTCGTGAGGGCTTACCATCAGGCCCCAGCGCAGCAATGATGCCGCGA
GAGCCGCGTTCACCGGCCCCCGATTTGTCAGCAATGAACCAGCCAGCAGGGAGGGCCGAGCGAAGAAGTG
GTCCTGCTACTTTGTCCGCCTCCATCCAGTCTATGAGCTGCTGTCGTGATGCTAGAGTAAGAAGTTCGCC
AGTGAGTAGTTTCCGAAGAGTTGTGGCCATTGCTACTGGCATCGTGGTATCACGCTCGTCGTTCGGTATG
GCTTCGTTCAACTCTGGTTCCCAGCGGTCAAGCCGGGTCACATGATCACCCATATTATGAAGAAATGCAG
TCAGCTCCTTAGGGCCTCCGATCGTTGTCAGAAGTAAGTTGGCCGCGGTGTTGTCGCTCATGGTAATGGC
AGCACTACACAATTCTCTTACCGTCATGCCATCCGTAAGATGCTTTTCCGTGACCGGCGAGTACTCAACC
AAGTCGTTTTGTGAGTAGTGTATACGGCGACCAAGCTGCTCTTGCCCGGCGTCTATACGGGACAACACCG
CGCCACATAGCAGTACTTTGAAAGTGCTCATCATCGGGAATCGTTCTTCGGGGCGGAAAGACTCAAGGAT
CTTGCCGCTATTGAGATCCAGTTCGATATAGCCCACTCTTGCACCCAGTTGATCTTCAGCATCTTTTACT
TTCACCAGCGTTTCGGGGTGTGCAAAAACAGGCAAGCAAAATGCCGCAAAGAAGGGAATGAGTGCGACAC
GAAAATGTTGGATGCTCATACTCGTCCTTTTTCAATATTATTGAAGCATTTATCAGGGTTACTAGTACGT
CTCTCAAGGATAAGTAAGTAATATTAAGGTACGGGAGGTATTGGACAGGCCGCAATAAAATATCTTTATT
TTCATTACATCTGTGTGTTGGTTTTTTGTGTGAATCGATAGTACTAACATACGCTCTCCATCAAAACAAA
ACGAAACAAAACAAACTAGCAAAATAGGCTGTCCCCAGTGCAAGTGCAGGTGCCAGAACATTTCTCTGGC
CTAACTGGCCTCAATATTGGCCATTAGCCATATTATTCATTGGTTATATAGCATAAATCAATATTGGCTA
TTGGCCATTGCATACGTTGTATCTATATCATAATATGTACATTTATATTGGCTCATGTCCAATATGACCG
CCATGTT
